Addgene plasmid #241071: pDMJ2-SARS-CoV-2-Spike (BA.2.75)
Purpose: Expresses SARS-CoV-2 spike (BA.2.75) protein for creating pseudotyped virus
Depositing lab: Jeremy Luban. Depositing organization: University of Massachusetts, Worcester. Publication: Computationally designed proteins mimic antibody immune evasion in viral evolution. Youssef N, Gurev S, Ghantous F, Brock KP, Jaimes JA, Thadani NN, Dauphin A, Sherman AC, Yurkovetskiy L, Soto D, Estanboulieh R, Kotzen B, Notin P, Kollasch AW, Cohen AA, Dross SE, Erasmus J, Fuller DH, Bjorkman PJ, Lemieux JE, Luban J, Seaman MS, Marks DS. Immunity. 2025 May 6:S1074-7613(25)00178-5. doi: 10.1016/j.immuni.2025.04.015. PubMed 40345199.
Backbone
  Vector backbone: pDMJ2
  Vector type: Mammalian Expression
Growth in bacteria
  Bacterial resistance: Ampicillin, 100 μg/mL
  Growth temperature: 37°C
  Growth strain: DH5alpha
  Copy number: High Copy
Gene/Insert
  Gene/Insert name: Spike (BA.2.75)
  Species: SARS-CoV-2
  Mutation: T19I,L24del,P25del,P26del,A27S,G142D,K147E,W152R,F157L,I210V,V213G,G257S,G339H,S371F,S373P,S375F,T376A,D405N,R408S,K417N,N440K,G446S,N460K,S477N,T478K,E484A,Q498R,N501Y,Y505H,D614G,H655Y,N679K,P681H,N764K,D796Y,Q954H,N969K
  Entrez Gene: S (a.k.a. GU280_gp02, spike glycoprotein)
  Cloning method: Gene Synthesis
Terms and licenses: Academic/Nonprofit Terms; Industry Terms: Not Available to Industry
How to cite: pDMJ2-SARS-CoV-2-Spike (BA.2.75) was a gift from Jeremy Luban (Addgene plasmid # 241071 ; http://n2t.net/addgene:241071 ; RRID:Addgene_241071)
