[The description below was written by a language model from this plasmid's Addgene catalogue record and pLannotate feature annotations shown in this document.]
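Description:
pDMJ2-SARS-CoV-2-Spike (BA.2.75) is a 7,383 nt mammalian expression plasmid built on the pDMJ2 backbone that carries a synthesised gene for the SARS-CoV-2 spike glycoprotein of the Omicron BA.2.75 sublineage. In bacteria it is maintained as a high-copy plasmid through a ColE1/pUC-type origin of replication and selected with ampicillin via a β-lactamase gene driven by its own bla promoter. A short fragment of the pBR322 basis-of-mobility region is also annotated in the backbone.

The spike open reading frame (about 3.76 kb) lies downstream of a composite expression unit made up of the human cytomegalovirus immediate-early enhancer and promoter, a fragment of the HTLV-1 5' LTR, and a fragment of modified CMV intron A. Leader and intron elements of this kind are commonly placed between a promoter and a coding sequence to improve transcript processing and raise protein output. Transcription is terminated by the bovine growth hormone polyadenylation signal. The insert carries the recorded BA.2.75 set of changes relative to the reference spike. These include an N-terminal domain deletion of residues 24–26 with nearby substitutions, a dense cluster of receptor-binding domain substitutions such as G339H, G446S, N460K, E484A, Q498R and N501Y, and D614G, P681H and several S2 changes. No epitope tag, reporter or mammalian selection marker is annotated.

The stated purpose is to express this spike variant in mammalian cells to produce pseudotyped virus particles. The plasmid supplies only the envelope protein, so the particle core and any reporter genome must come from other constructs. The associated study concerns antibody immune evasion in viral evolution.
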