Features (pLannotate 1.2.2; 10 found; start..end, strand, type, name):
      1..3756    +  CDS            S: SPIKE_SARS2 - Experimental evidence at protein level: Swiss-Prot protein existence level 1. [Spike glycoprotein]: May down-regulate host tetherin (BST2) by lysosomal degradation, thereby counteracting its antiviral activity. From Severe acute respiratory syndrome coronavirus 2 (2019-nCoV) (SARS-CoV-2).
   3779..4003    +  polyA_signal   bGH poly(A) signal: bovine growth hormone polyadenylation signal
   4418..5006    -  rep_origin     ori: high-copy-number ColE1/pMB1/pBR322/pUC origin of replication
   5177..6037    -  CDS            AmpR: β-lactamase; bla; confers resistance to ampicillin, carbenicillin, and related antibiotics
   6038..6142    -  promoter       AmpR promoter: bla
   6182..6239    +  misc_feature   bom (fragment): basis of mobility region from pBR322
   6325..6704    +  enhancer       CMV enhancer: human cytomegalovirus immediate early enhancer
   6705..6908    +  promoter       CMV promoter: human cytomegalovirus (CMV) immediate early promoter
   6997..7224    +  LTR            5' LTR (truncated) (fragment): truncated 5' long terminal repeat (LTR) from human T-cell leukemia virus (HTLV) type 1
   7228..7338    +  intron         CMV intron (fragment): modified intron A from human cytomegalovirus
>Addgene plasmid #241071 | pDMJ2-SARS-CoV-2-Spike (BA.2.75) | addgene full sequence | sequence record 486196 | Addgene NGS Result
ATGTTCGTGTTTCTGGTTCTTCTTCCCCTGGTGTCTAGTCAGTGCGTCAACTTGATCACGCGAACACAGA
GCTACACCAATTCCTTTACACGAGGCGTCTACTATCCCGACAAGGTGTTCCGAAGCAGTGTTTTGCACTC
CACGCAGGACCTTTTCTTGCCCTTCTTCTCAAATGTGACTTGGTTTCATGCAATACACGTATCCGGGACT
AATGGCACTAAGAGATTCGACAATCCCGTGTTGCCTTTTAACGACGGCGTGTATTTTGCCAGTACAGAAA
AGAGCAATATTATCCGGGGATGGATCTTCGGCACGACTCTGGATAGTAAAACACAATCCCTGCTGATCGT
GAATAATGCGACAAACGTCGTCATAAAAGTCTGCGAGTTCCAGTTCTGCAACGACCCTTTCCTCGACGTG
TATTACCATGAGAACAATAAATCTCGGATGGAAAGTGAGCTGCGCGTGTACTCCAGTGCAAATAACTGTA
CTTTTGAGTACGTAAGCCAGCCTTTCCTGATGGACCTCGAAGGGAAACAGGGGAACTTTAAGAACCTGCG
CGAATTCGTGTTCAAGAACATCGACGGTTATTTTAAAATATACAGCAAGCACACCCCTGTGAACCTGGGC
AGAGATTTGCCACAAGGTTTTAGCGCCCTGGAACCCCTCGTGGACCTTCCTATCGGCATCAACATCACGC
GCTTCCAAACTCTGCTCGCACTGCATCGGTCTTATCTGACCCCTGGAGATTCATCCTCAAGCTGGACCGC
GGGTGCTGCTGCATATTATGTGGGATATCTGCAGCCTAGGACCTTCCTGCTCAAATACAACGAGAACGGC
ACCATCACTGACGCTGTTGATTGCGCGCTGGACCCATTGTCTGAAACCAAATGCACACTGAAAAGCTTCA
CAGTCGAGAAGGGCATTTACCAGACGAGCAACTTCAGAGTTCAGCCCACAGAGAGCATCGTTCGCTTCCC
CAACATTACCAATTTGTGCCCATTCCACGAGGTCTTTAACGCAACTAGATTTGCCAGTGTTTACGCCTGG
AACAGGAAACGGATATCCAATTGCGTGGCCGATTACAGCGTACTGTACAATTTCGCTCCCTTTTTCGCCT
TTAAATGCTACGGTGTCTCCCCTACGAAGCTGAATGATCTGTGCTTTACTAATGTCTATGCGGACAGCTT
CGTTATTAGAGGTAACGAGGTCAGCCAAATCGCCCCAGGGCAGACTGGAAACATAGCCGACTACAATTAC
AAACTGCCAGATGATTTCACCGGCTGCGTCATCGCCTGGAACTCCAATAAGCTCGATAGTAAAGTGAGCG
GCAATTACAACTATCTCTATAGGCTGTTTCGAAAGAGCAAGCTGAAACCTTTTGAGCGGGACATTTCAAC
AGAGATCTACCAGGCCGGAAACAAGCCCTGCAACGGGGTCGCCGGGTTCAATTGTTACTTCCCGCTGCAA
AGCTATGGATTTCGGCCGACTTACGGCGTTGGCCACCAGCCATATCGGGTGGTGGTGCTGTCATTTGAGC
TGCTTCATGCGCCTGCTACAGTATGTGGGCCTAAAAAGTCTACCAATCTGGTGAAAAATAAGTGCGTGAA
CTTCAACTTCAATGGCCTCACCGGGACAGGCGTGTTGACAGAATCCAATAAGAAATTCCTGCCATTCCAG
CAGTTCGGCAGGGATATCGCAGACACGACCGATGCGGTGCGAGATCCCCAGACATTGGAGATTCTGGACA
TTACTCCTTGTTCTTTTGGAGGAGTGAGTGTTATTACTCCCGGCACAAATACCTCAAATCAAGTCGCTGT
GCTGTATCAAGGTGTAAACTGTACCGAGGTCCCCGTGGCTATTCACGCCGACCAGCTGACCCCAACATGG
CGGGTATACAGCACCGGTTCTAATGTATTCCAGACCAGAGCCGGCTGCCTCATTGGAGCCGAGTACGTGA
ACAACTCTTATGAATGTGATATACCGATTGGAGCAGGTATCTGCGCCTCTTATCAGACCCAGACAAAGAG
CCACAGAAGGGCTAGGAGCGTGGCCTCCCAGTCCATAATCGCCTATACAATGTCACTGGGGGCTGAAAAT
TCAGTGGCATACAGTAACAACTCTATCGCTATCCCCACAAATTTTACCATCTCTGTGACTACAGAGATCC
TGCCAGTGTCTATGACTAAAACCTCCGTGGACTGTACCATGTACATCTGTGGTGATAGCACCGAATGTTC
CAACCTGCTCCTGCAGTACGGCAGCTTCTGCACACAGCTGAAGAGGGCACTGACAGGAATCGCCGTCGAA
CAGGATAAGAACACTCAGGAGGTGTTTGCGCAGGTTAAGCAGATTTACAAGACGCCACCAATCAAGTACT
TCGGTGGGTTCAATTTCTCTCAAATTCTGCCTGATCCTTCTAAGCCATCTAAGCGGAGCTTTATAGAGGA
TTTGCTCTTTAATAAGGTGACCCTCGCCGATGCTGGATTTATTAAGCAGTATGGCGACTGTTTGGGAGAC
ATTGCTGCTCGCGATCTGATATGTGCCCAGAAATTCAACGGGCTGACCGTACTCCCACCGCTGCTCACTG
ATGAGATGATCGCACAATATACCAGCGCCCTGCTGGCCGGCACTATTACATCCGGCTGGACGTTCGGAGC
AGGAGCCGCACTGCAAATACCTTTTGCCATGCAGATGGCATATCGCTTCAATGGGATCGGGGTGACCCAG
AACGTCCTGTACGAAAACCAGAAACTTATCGCTAACCAGTTCAATTCCGCCATTGGTAAAATCCAGGACA
GCTTGAGTTCCACAGCCAGCGCCCTCGGGAAATTGCAAGATGTAGTCAATCACAATGCACAAGCCCTGAA
TACTCTCGTCAAGCAACTGTCATCCAAGTTCGGTGCTATATCCTCCGTGCTGAATGATATCCTTAGTAGA
TTGGATAAGGTGGAGGCAGAAGTCCAGATCGACCGGCTTATTACTGGAAGGCTGCAGAGTCTGCAGACGT
ACGTCACGCAGCAGCTTATCAGAGCCGCCGAGATTAGAGCATCTGCGAATCTGGCTGCTACAAAGATGAG
TGAATGCGTGCTCGGGCAATCAAAGCGGGTCGACTTTTGTGGGAAGGGGTACCACCTCATGAGCTTCCCC
CAATCCGCCCCACATGGCGTTGTGTTCCTGCATGTTACTTACGTTCCCGCTCAAGAGAAGAACTTTACTA
CCGCTCCGGCGATCTGCCACGACGGTAAGGCACACTTTCCACGCGAAGGCGTCTTTGTTAGCAATGGAAC
ACACTGGTTTGTTACCCAGAGGAACTTTTATGAGCCCCAGATAATCACAACCGACAACACATTCGTATCT
GGGAACTGTGACGTAGTTATTGGGATCGTGAACAACACCGTGTACGATCCTCTCCAACCGGAACTTGACT
CTTTCAAGGAGGAACTGGATAAGTACTTTAAGAATCACACCTCACCCGATGTTGACCTCGGCGACATTTC
AGGAATTAATGCTAGCGTGGTGAACATCCAGAAAGAGATTGATAGACTTAACGAAGTGGCCAAGAACCTC
AACGAATCACTTATTGACCTGCAGGAGCTGGGAAAATATGAGCAGTACATTAAATGGCCTTGGTACATTT
GGCTGGGCTTTATAGCAGGCCTGATCGCTATCGTCATGGTGACCATCATGCTTTGTTGTATGACTAGCTG
CTGCAGCTGCCTCAAGGGCTGTTGTAGCTGCGGCTCTTGCTGTAAATAATGATGAGGATCCAGATCTGCT
GTGCCTTCTAGTTGCCAGCCATCTGTTGTTTGCCCCTCCCCCGTGCCTTCCTTGACCCTGGAAGGTGCCA
CTCCCACTGTCCTTTCCTAATAAAATGAGGAAATTGCATCGCATTGTCTGAGTAGGTGTCATTCTATTCT
GGGGGGTGGGGTGGGGCAGGACAGCAAGGGGGAGGATTGGGAAGACAATAGCAGGCATGCTGGGGATGCG
GTGGGCTCTATGGGTACCCAGGTGCTGAAGAATTGACCCGGTTCCTCCTGGGCCAGAAAGAAGCAGGCAC
ATCCCCTTCTCTGTGACACACCCTGTCCACGCCCCTGGTTCTTAGTTCCAGCCCCACTCATAGGACACTC
ATAGCTCAGGAGGGCTCCGCCTTCAATCCCACCCGCTAAAGTACTTGGAGCGGTCTCTCCCTCCCTCATC
AGCCCACCAAACCAAACCTAGCCTCCAAGAGTGGGAAGAAATTAAAGCAAGATAGGCTATTAAGTGCAGA
GGGAGAGAAAATGCCTCCAACATGTGAGGAAGTAATGAGAGAAATCATAGAATTTTAAGGCCATGATTTA
AGGCCAATCGGAAAGAACATGTGAGCAAAAGGCCAGCAAAAGGCCAGGAACCGTAAAAAGGCCGCGTTGC
TGGCGTTTTTCCATAGGCTCCGCCCCCCTGACGAGCATCACAAAAATCGACGCTCAAGTCAGAGGTGGCG
AAACCCGACAGGACTATAAAGATACCAGGCGTTTCCCCCTGGAAGCTCCCTCGTGCGCTCTCCTGTTCCG
ACCCTGCCGCTTACCGGATACCTGTCCGCCTTTCTCCCTTCGGGAAGCGTGGCGCTTTCTCATAGCTCAC
GCTGTAGGTATCTCAGTTCGGTGTAGGTCGTTCGCTCCAAGCTGGGCTGTGTGCACGAACCCCCCGTTCA
GCCCGACCGCTGCGCCTTATCCGGTAACTATCGTCTTGAGTCCAACCCGGTAAGACACGACTTATCGCCA
CTGGCAGCAGCCACTGGTAACAGGATTAGCAGAGCGAGGTATGTAGGCGGTGCTACAGAGTTCTTGAAGT
GGTGGCCTAACTACGGCTACACTAGAAGAACAGTATTTGGTATCTGCGCTCTGCTGAAGCCAGTTACCTT
CGGAAAAAGAGTTGGTAGCTCTTGATCCGGCAAACAAACCACCGCTGGTAGCGGTGGTTTTTTTGTTTGC
AAGCAGCAGATTACGCGCAGAAAAAAAGGATCTCAAGAAGATCCTTTGATCTTTTCTACGGGGTCTGACG
CTCAGTGGAACGAAAACTCACGTTAAGGGATTTTGGTCATGAGATTATCAAAAAGGATCTTCACCTAGAT
CCTTTTAAATTAAAAATGAAGTTTTAAATCAATCTAAAGTATATATGAGTAAACTTGGTCTGACAGTTAC
CAATGCTTAATCAGTGAGGCACCTATCTCAGCGATCTGTCTATTTCGTTCATCCATAGTTGCCTGACTCC
CCGTCGTGTAGATAACTACGATACGGGAGGGCTTACCATCTGGCCCCAGTGCTGCAATGATACCGCGAGA
CCCACGCTCACCGGCTCCAGATTTATCAGCAATAAACCAGCCAGCCGGAAGGGCCGAGCGCAGAAGTGGT
CCTGCAACTTTATCCGCCTCCATCCAGTCTATTAATTGTTGCCGGGAAGCTAGAGTAAGTAGTTCGCCAG
TTAATAGTTTGCGCAACGTTGTTGCCATTGCTACAGGCATCGTGGTGTCACGCTCGTCGTTTGGTATGGC
TTCATTCAGCTCCGGTTCCCAACGATCAAGGCGAGTTACATGATCCCCCATGTTGTGCAAAAAAGCGGTT
AGCTCCTTCGGTCCTCCGATCGTTGTCAGAAGTAAGTTGGCCGCAGTGTTATCACTCATGGTTATGGCAG
CACTGCATAATTCTCTTACTGTCATGCCATCCGTAAGATGCTTTTCTGTGACTGGTGAGTACTCAACCAA
GTCATTCTGAGAATAGTGTATGCGGCGACCGAGTTGCTCTTGCCCGGCGTCAATACGGGATAATACCGCG
CCACATAGCAGAACTTTAAAAGTGCTCATCATTGGAAAACGTTCTTCGGGGCGAAAACTCTCAAGGATCT
TACCGCTGTTGAGATCCAGTTCGATGTAACCCACTCGTGCACCCAACTGATCTTCAGCATCTTTTACTTT
CACCAGCGTTTCTGGGTGAGCAAAAACAGGAAGGCAAAATGCCGCAAAAAAGGGAATAAGGGCGACACGG
AAATGTTGAATACTCATACTCTTCCTTTTTCAATATTATTGAAGCATTTATCAGGGTTATTGTCTCATGA
GCGGATACATATTTGAATGTATTTAGAAAAATAAACAAATAGGGGTTCCGCGCACATTTCCCCGAAAAGT
GCCACCTGACGTCCCAATGATTGCACCATATGCGGTGTGAAATACCGCACAGATGCGTAAGGAGAAAATA
CCGCATCAGATTGGCTATTGGCCATTGCATACGTTGTATCCATATCATAATATGTACATTTATATTGGCT
CATGTCCAACATTACCGCCATGTTGACATTGATTATTGACTAGTTATTAATAGTAATCAATTACGGGGTC
ATTAGTTCATAGCCCATATATGGAGTTCCGCGTTACATAACTTACGGTAAATGGCCCGCCTGGCTGACCG
CCCAACGACCCCCGCCCATTGACGTCAATAATGACGTATGTTCCCATAGTAACGCCAATAGGGACTTTCC
ATTGACGTCAATGGGTGGAGTATTTACGGTAAACTGCCCACTTGGCAGTACATCAAGTGTATCATATGCC
AAGTACGCCCCCTATTGACGTCAATGACGGTAAATGGCCCGCCTGGCATTATGCCCAGTACATGACCTTA
TGGGACTTTCCTACTTGGCAGTACATCTACGTATTAGTCATCGCTATTACCATGGTGATGCGGTTTTGGC
AGTACATCAATGGGCGTGGATAGCGGTTTGACTCACGGGGATTTCCAAGTCTCCACCCCATTGACGTCAA
TGGGAGTTTGTTTTGGCACCAAAATCAACGGGACTTTCCAAAATGTCGTAACAACTCCGCCCCATTGACG
CAAATGGGCGGTAGGCGTGTACGGTGGGAGGTCTATATAAGCAGAGCTCGTTTAGTGAACCGTCAGATCG
CCTGGAGACGCCATCCACGCTGTTTTGACCTCCATAGAAGACACCGGGACCGATCCAGCCTCCATCGGCT
CGCATCTCTCCTTCACGCGCCCGCCGCCCTACCTGAGGCCGCCATCCACGCCGGTTGAGTCGCGTTCTGC
CGCCTCCCGCCTGTGGTGCCTCCTGAACTGCGTCCGCCGTCTAGGTAAGTTTAAAGCTCAGGTCGAGACC
GGGCCTTTGTCCGGCGCTCCCTTGGAGCCTACCTAGACTCAGCCGGCTCTCCACGCTTTGCCTGACCCTG
CTTGCTCAACTCTAGTTAACGGTGGAGGGCAGTGTAGTCTGAGCAGTACTCGTTGCTGCCGCGCGCGCCA
CCAGACATAATAGCTGACAGACTAACAGACTGTTCCTTTCCATGGGTCTTTTCTGCAGTCACCGTCGTCG
ACACGTGTGATCAGATATCGCGGCCGCTCTAGA
